>Addgene plasmid #17579 | pNL-EGFP/CMV/WPREdU3 | depositor full sequence | sequence record 8678 | Author sequence
TGGAAGGGCTAATTTGGTCCCAAAAAAGACAAGAGATCCTTGATCTGTGGATCTACCACACACAAGGCTA
CTTCCCTGATTGGCAGAACTACACACCAGGGCCAGGGATCAGATATCCACTGACCTTTGGATGGTGCTTC
AAGTTAGTACCAGTTGAACCAGAGCAAGTAGAAGAGGCCAAATAAGGAGAGAAGAACAGCTTGTTACACC
CTATGAGCCAGCATGGGATGGAGGACCCGGAGGGAGAAGTATTAGTGTGGAAGTTTGACAGCCTCCTAGC
ATTTCGTCACATGGCCCGAGAGCTGCATCCGGAGTACTACAAAGACTGCTGACATCGAGCTTTCTACAAG
GGACTTTCCGCTGGGGACTTTCCAGGGAGGTGTGGCCTGGGCGGGACTGGGGAGTGGCGAGCCCTCAGAT
GCTACATATAAGCAGCTGCTTTTTGCCTGTACTGGGTCTCTCTGGTTAGACCAGATCTGAGCCTGGGAGC
TCTCTGGCTAACTAGGGAACCCACTGCTTAAGCCTCAATAAAGCTTGCCTTGAGTGCTCAAAGTAGTGTG
TGCCCGTCTGTTGTGTGACTCTGGTAACTAGAGATCCCTCAGACCCTTTTAGTCAGTGTGGAAAATCTCT
AGCAGTGGCGCCCGAACAGGGACTTGAAAGCGAAAGTAAAGCCAGAGGAGATCTCTCGACGCAGGACTCG
GCTTGCTGAAGCGCGCACGGCAAGAGGCGAGGGGCGGCGACTGGTGAGTACGCCAAAAATTTTGACTAGC
GGAGGCTAGAAGGAGAGAGATGGGTGCGAGAGCGTCGGTATTAAGCGGGGGAGAATTAGATAAATGGGAA
AAAATTCGGTTAAGGCCAGGGGGAAAGAAACAATATAAACTAAAACATATAGTATGGGCAAGCAGGGAGC
TAGAACGATTCGCAGTTAATCCTGGCCTTTTAGAGACATCAGAAGGCTGTAGACAAATACTGGGACAGCT
ACAACCATCCCTTCAGACAGGATCAGAAGAACTTAGATCATTATATAATACAATAGCAGTCCTCTATTGT
GTGCATCAAAGGATAGATGTAAAAGACACCAAGGAAGCCTTAGATAAGATAGAGGAAGAGCAAAACAAAA
GTAAGAAAAAGGCACAGCAAGCAGCAGCTGACACAGGAAACAACAGCCAGGTCAGCCAAAATTACCCTAT
AGTGCAGAACCTCCAGGGGCAAATGGTACATCAGGCCATATCACCTAGAACTTTAAATATGACTCCGCCC
ATCCCGCCCCTAACTCCGCCCAGTTCCGCCCATTCTCCGCCCCATGGCTGACTAATTTTTTTTATTTATG
CAGAGGCCGAGGCCGCCTCGGCCTCTGAGCTATTCCAGAAGTAGTGAGGAGGCTTTTTTGGAGGCCTAGG
CTTTTGCAAATGCATAAAAGAAAAGGGGGGATTGGGGGGTACAGTGCAGGGGAAAGAATAGTAGACATAA
TAGCAACAGACATACAAACTAAAGAATTACAAAAACAAATTACAAAAATTCAAAATTTTCGGGTTTATTA
CAGGGACAGCAGAGATCCACAATTGGAGAAGTGAATTATATAAATATAAAGTAGTAAAAATTGAACCATT
AGGAGTAGCACCCACCAAGGCAAAGAGAAGAGTGGTGCAGAGAGAAAAAAGAGCAGTGGGAATAGGAGCT
TTGTTCCTTGGGTTCTTGGGAGCAGCAGGAAGCACTATGGGCGCAGCGTCAATGACGCTGACGGTACAGG
CCAGACAATTATTGTCTGGTATAGTGCAGCAGCAGAACAATTTGCTGAGGGCTATTGAGGCGCAACAGCA
TCTGTTGCAACTCACAGTCTGGGGCATCAAGCAGCTCCAGGCAAGAATCCTGGCTGTGGAAAGATACCTA
AAGGATCAACAGCTCCTGGGGATTTGGGGTTGCTCTGGAAAACTCATTTGCACCACTGCTGTGCCTTGGA
ATGCTAGTTGGAGTAATAAATCTCTGGAACAGATTTGGAATAACATGACCTGGATGGAGTGGGACAGAGA
AATTAACAATTACACAAGCTTAATACACTCCTTAATTGAAGAATCGCAAAACCAGCAAGAAAAGAATGAA
CAAGAATTATTGGAATTAGATAAATGGGCAAGTTTGTGGAATTGGTTTAACATAACAAATTGGCTGTGGT
ATATAAAATTATTCATAATGATAGTAGGAGGCTTGGTAGGTTTAAGAATAGTTTTTGCTGTACTTTCTGT
AGTGAATAGAGTTAGGCAGGGATATTCACCATTATCGTTTCAGACCCACCTCCCAATCCCGAGGGGACCC
GACAGGCCCGAAGGAATAGAAGAAGAAGGTGGAGAGAGAGACAGAGACAGATCCATTCGATTAGTGAACG
GATCTAGTTAACTAGATCTAGAGTCCGTTACATAACTTACGGTAAATGGCCCGCCTGGCTGACCGCCCAA
CGACCCCCGCCCATTGACGTCAATAATGACGTATGTTCCCATAGTAACGCCAATAGGGACTTTCCATTGA
CGTCAATGGGTGGAGTATTTACGGTAAACTGCCCACTTGGCAGTACATCAAGTGTATCATATGCCAAGTA
CGCCCCCTATTGACGTCAATGACGGTAAATGGCCCGCCTGGCATTATGCCCAGTACATGACCTTATGGGA
CTTTCCTACTTGGCAGTACATCTACGTATTAGTCATCGCTATTACCATGGTGATGCGGTTTTGGCAGTAC
ATCAATGGGCGTGGATAGCGGTTTGACTCACGGGGATTTCCAAGTCTCCACCCCATTGACGTCAATGGGA
GTTTGTTTTGGCACCAAAATCAACGGGACTTTCCAAAATGTCGTAACAACTCCGCCCCATTGACGCAAAT
GGGCGGTAGGCGTGTACGGTGGGAGGTCTATATAAGCAGAGCTGGTTTAGTGAACCGTCAGATCCGCTAG
CGCTACCGGTCGCCACCATGGTGAGCAAGGGCGAGGAGCTGTTCACCGGGGTGGTGCCCATCCTGGTCGA
GCTGGACGGCGACGTAAACGGCCACAAGTTCAGCGTGTCCGGCGAGGGCGAGGGCGATGCCACCTACGGC
AAGCTGACCCTGAAGTTCATCTGCACCACCGGCAAGCTGCCCGTGCCCTGGCCCACCCTCGTGACCACCC
TGACCTACGGCGTGCAGTGCTTCAGCCGCTACCCCGACCACATGAAGCAGCACGACTTCTTCAAGTCCGC
CATGCCCGAAGGCTACGTCCAGGAGCGCACCATCTTCTTCAAGGACGACGGCAACTACAAGACCCGCGCC
GAGGTGAAGTTCGAGGGCGACACCCTGGTGAACCGCATCGAGCTGAAGGGCATCGACTTCAAGGAGGACG
GCAACATCCTGGGGCACAAGCTGGAGTACAACTACAACAGCCACAACGTCTATATCATGGCCGACAAGCA
GAAGAACGGCATCAAGGTGAACTTCAAGATCCGCCACAACATCGAGGACGGCAGCGTGCAGCTCGCCGAC
CACTACCAGCAGAACACCCCCATCGGCGACGGCCCCGTGCTGCTGCCCGACAACCACTACCTGAGCACCC
AGTCCGCCCTGAGCAAAGACCCCAACGAGAAGCGCGATCACATGGTCCTGCTGGAGTTCGTGACCGCCGC
CGGGATCACTCTCGGCATGGACGAGCTGTACAAGTCCGGACTCAGATCTCGAGAATCAACCTCTGGATTA
CAAAATTTGTGAAAGATTGACTGGTATTCTTAACTATGTTGCTCCTTTTACGCTATGTGGATACGCTGCT
TTAATGCCTTTGTATCATGCTATTGCTTCCCGTATGGCTTTCATTTTCTCCTCCTTGTATAAATCCTGGT
TGCTGTCTCTTTATGAGGAGTTGTGGCCCGTTGTCAGGCAACGTGGCGTGGTGTGCACTGTGTTTGCTGA
CGCAACCCCCACTGGTTGGGGCATTGCCACCACCTGTCAGCTCCTTTCCGGGACTTTCGCTTTCCCCCTC
CCTATTGCCACGGCGGAACTCATCGCCGCCTGCCTTGCCCGCTGCTGGACAGGGGCTCGGCTGTTGGGCA
CTGACAATTCCGTGGTGTTGTCGGGGAAGCTGACGTCCTTTCCATGGCTGCTCGCCTGTGTTGCCACCTG
GATTCTGCGCGGGACGTCCTTCTGCTACGTCCCTTCGGCCCTCAATCCAGCGGACCTTCCTTCCCGCGGC
CTGCTGCCGGCTCTGCGGCCTCTTCCGCGTCTTCGCCTTCGCCCTCAGACGAGTCGGATCTCCCTTTGGG
CCGCCTCCCCGCCTGGGTACCTTTAAGACCAATGACTTACAAGGCAGCTGTAGATCTTAGCCACTTTTTA
AAAGAAAAGGGGGGACTGGAAGGGCTAATTCACTCCCAAAGAAGACAAAGCTGCTTTTTGCCTGTACTGG
GTCTCTCTGGTTAGACCAGATCTGAGCCTGGGAGCTCTCTGGCTAACTAGGGAACCCACTGCTTAAGCCT
CAATAAAGCTTGCCTTGAGTGCTTCAAGTAGTGTGTGCCCGTCTGTTGTGTGACTCTGGTAACTAGAGAT
CCCTCAGACCCTTTTAGTCAGTGTGGAAAATCTCTAGCACCCCCCAGGAGGTAGAGGTTGCAGTGAGCCA
AGATCGCGCCACTGCATTCCAGCCTGGGCAAGAAAACAAGACTGTCTAAAATAATAATAATAAGTTAAGG
GTATTAAATATATTTATACATGGAGGTCATAAAAATATATATATTTGGGCTGGGCGCAGTGGCTCACACC
TGCGCCCGGCCCTTTGGGAGGCCGAGGCAGGTGGATCACCTGAGTTTGGGAGTTCCAGACCAGCCTGACC
AACATGGAGAAACCCCTTCTCTGTGTATTTTTAGTAGATTTTATTTTATGTGTATTTTATTCACAGGTAT
TTCTGGAAAACTGAAACTGTTTTTCCTCTACTCTGATACCACAAGAATCATCAGCACAGAGGAAGACTTC
TGTGATCAAATGTGGTGGGAGAGGGAGGTTTTCACCAGCACATGAGCAGTCAGTTCTGCCGCAGACTCGG
CGGGTGTCCTTCGGTTCAGTTCCAACACCGCCTGCCTGGAGAGAGGTCAGACCACAGGGTGAGGGCTCAG
TCCCCAAGACATAAACACCCAAGACATAAACACCCAACAGGTCCACCCCGCCTGCTGCCCAGGCAGAGCC
GATTCACCAAGACGGGAATTAGGATAGAGAAAGAGTAAGTCACACAGAGCCGGCTGTGCGGGAGAACGGA
GTTCTATTATGACTCAAATCAGTCTCCCCAAGCATTCGGGGATCAGAGTTTTTAAGGATAACTTAGTGTG
TAGGGGGCCAGTGAGTTGGAGATGAAAGCGTAGGGAGTCGAAGGTGTCCTTTTGCGCCGAGTCAGTTCCT
GGGTGGGGGCCACAAGATCGGATGAGCCAGTTTATCAATCCGGGGGTGCCAGCTGATCCATGGAGTGCAG
GGTCTGCAAAATATCTCAAGCACTGATTGATCTTAGGTTTTACAATAGTGATGTTACCCCAGGAACAATT
TGGGGAAGGTCAGAATCTTGTAGCCTGTAGCTGCATGACTCCTAAACCATAATTTCTTTTTTGTTTTTTT
TTTTTTATTTTTGAGACAGGGTCTCACTCTGTCACCTAGGCTGGAGTGCAGTGGTGCAATCACAGCTCAC
TGCAGCCTCAACGTCGTAAGCTCAAGCGATCCTCCCACCTCAGCCTGCCTGGTAGCTGAGACTACAAGCG
ACGCCCCAGTTAATTTTTGTATTTTTGGTAGAGGCAGCGTTTTGCCGTGTGGCCCTGGCTGGTCTCGAAC
TCCTGGGCTCAAGTGATCCAGCCTCAGCCTCCCAAAGTGCTGGGACAACCGGGGCCAGTCACTGCACCTG
GCCCTAAACCATAATTTCTAATCTTTTGGCTAATTTGTTAGTCCTACAAAGGCAGTCTAGTCCCCAGGCA
AAAAGGGGGTTTGTTTCGGGAAAGGGCTGTTACTGTCTTTGTTTCAAACTATAAACTAAGTTCCTCCTAA
ACTTAGTTCGGCCTACACCCAGGAATGAACAAGGAGAGCTTGGAGGTTAGAAGCACGATGGAATTGGTTA
GGTCAGATCTCTTTCACTGTCTGAGTTATAATTTTGCAATGGTGGTTCAAAGACTGCCCGCTTCTGACAC
CAGTCGCTGCATTAATGAATCGGCCAACGCGCGGGGAGAGGCGGTTTGCGTATTGGCGCTCTTCCGCTTC
CTCGCTCACTGACTCGCTGCGCTCGGTCGTTCGGCTGCGGCGAGCGGTATCAGCTCACTCAAAGGCGGTA
ATACGGTTATCCACAGAATCAGGGGATAACGCAGGAAAGAACATGTGAGCAAAAGGCCAGCAAAAGGCCA
GGAACCGTAAAAAGGCCGCGTTGCTGGCGTTTTTCCATAGGCTCCGCCCCCCTGACGAGCATCACAAAAA
TCGACGCTCAAGTCAGAGGTGGCGAAACCCGACAGGACTATAAAGATACCAGGCGTTTCCCCCTGGAAGC
TCCCTCGTGCGCTCTCCTGTTCCGACCCTGCCGCTTACCGGATACCTGTCCGCCTTTCTCCCTTCGGGAA
GCGTGGCGCTTTCTCAATGCTCACGCTGTAGGTATCTCAGTTCGGTGTAGGTCGTTCGCTCCAAGCTGGG
CTGTGTGCACGAACCCCCCGTTCAGCCCGACCGCTGCGCCTTATCCGGTAACTATCGTCTTGAGTCCAAC
CCGGTAAGACACGACTTATCGCCACTGGCAGCAGCCACTGGTAACAGGATTAGCAGAGCGAGGTATGTAG
GCGGTGCTACAGAGTTCTTGAAGTGGTGGCCTAACTACGGCTACACTAGAAGGACAGTATTTGGTATCTG
CGCTCTGCTGAAGCCAGTTACCTTCGGAAAAAGAGTTGGTAGCTCTTGATCCGGCAAACAAACCACCGCT
GGTAGCGGTGGTTTTTTTGTTTGCAAGCAGCAGATTACGCGCAGAAAAAAAGGATCTCAAGAAGATCCTT
TGATCTTTTCTACGGGGTCTGACGCTCAGTGGAACGAAAACTCACGTTAAGGGATTTTGGTCATGAGATT
ATCAAAAAGGATCTTCACCTAGATCCTTTTAAATTAAAAATGAAGTTTTAAATCAATCTAAAGTATATAT
GAGTAAACTTGGTCTGACAGTTACCAATGCTTAATCAGTGAGGCACCTATCTCAGCGATCTGTCTATTTC
GTTCATCCATAGTTGCCTGACTCCCCGTCGTGTAGATAACTACGATACGGGAGGGCTTACCATCTGGCCC
CAGTGCTGCAATGATACCGCGAGACCCACGCTCACCGGCTCCAGATTTATCAGCAATAAACCAGCCAGCC
GGAAGGGCCGAGCGCAGAAGTGGTCCTGCAACTTTATCCGCCTCCATCCAGTCTATTAATTGTTGCCGGG
AAGCTAGAGTAAGTAGTTCGCCAGTTAATAGTTTGCGCAACGTTGTTGCCATTGCTACAGGCATCGTGGT
GTCACGCTCGTCGTTTGGTATGGCTTCATTCAGCTCCGGTTCCCAACGATCAAGGCGAGTTACATGATCC
CCCATGTTGTGCAAAAAAGCGGTTAGCTCCTTCGGTCCTCCGATCGTTGTCAGAAGTAAGTTGGCCGCAG
TGTTATCACTCATGGTTATGGCAGCACTGCATAATTCTCTTACTGTCATGCCATCCGTAAGATGCTTTTC
TGTGACTGGTGAGTACTCAACCAAGTCATTCTGAGAATAGTGTATGCGGCGACCGAGTTGCTCTTGCCCG
GCGTCAATACGGGATAATACCGCGCCACATAGCAGAACTTTAAAAGTGCTCATCATTGGAAAACGTTCTT
CGGGGCGAAAACTCTCAAGGATCTTACCGCTGTTGAGATCCAGTTCGATGTAACCCACTCGTGCACCCAA
CTGATCTTCAGCATCTTTTACTTTCACCAGCGTTTCTGGGTGAGCAAAAACAGGAAGGCAAAATGCCGCA
AAAAAGGGAATAAGGGCGACACGGAAATGTTGAATACTCATACTCTTCCTTTTTCAATATTATTGAAGCA
TTTATCAGGGTTATTGTCTCATGAGCGGATACATATTTGAATGTATTTAGAAAAATAAACAAATAGGGGT
TCCGCGCACATTTCCCCGAAAAGTGCCACCTGACGTCTAAGAAACCATTATTATCATGACATTAACCTAT
AAAAATAGGCGTATCACGAGGCCCTTTCGTCTTCAAGAACTGCCTCGCGCGTTTCGGTGATGACGGTGAA
AACCTCTGACACATGCAGCTCCCGGAGACGGTCACAGCTTGTCTGTAAGCGGATGCCGGGAGCAGACAAG
CCCGTCAGGGCGCGTCAGCGGGTGTTGGCGGGTGTCGGGGCGCAGCCATGACCCAGTCACGTAGCGATAG
CGGAGTGTACTGGCTTAACTATGCGGCATCAGAGCAGATTGTACTGAGAGTGCACCATATGCGGTGTGAA
ATACCGCACAGATGCGTAAGGAGAAAATACCGCATCAGGCGCCATTCGCCATTCAGGCTGCGCAACTGTT
GGGAAGGGCGATCGGTGCGGGCCTCTTCGCTATTACGCCAGGGGAGGCAGAGATTGCAGTAAGCTGAGAT
CGCAGCACTGCACTCCAGCCTGGGCGACAGAGTAAGACTCTGTCTCAAAAATAAAATAAATAAATCAATC
AGATATTCCAATCTTTTCCTTTATTTATTTATTTATTTTCTATTTTGGAAACACAGTCCTTCCTTATTCC
AGAATTACACATATATTCTATTTTTCTTTATATGCTCCAGTTTTTTTTAGACCTTCACCTGAAATGTGTG
TATACAAAATCTAGGCCAGTCCAGCAGAGCCTAAAGGTAAAAAATAAAATAATAAAAAATAAATAAAATC
TAGCTCACTCCTTCACATCAAAATGGAGATACAGCTGTTAGCATTAAATACCAAATAACCCATCTTGTCC
TCAATAATTTTAAGCGCCTCTCTCCACCACATCTAACTCCTGTCAAAGGCATGTGCCCCTTCCGGGCGCT
CTGCTGTGCTGCCAACCAACTGGCATGTGGACTCTGCAGGGTCCCTAACTGCCAAGCCCCACAGTGTGCC
CTGAGGCTGCCCCTTCCTTCTAGCGGCTGCCCCCACTCGGCTTTGCTTTCCCTAGTTTCAGTTACTTGCG
TTCAGCCAAGGTCTGAAACTAGGTGCGCACAGAGCGGTAAGACTGCGAGAGAAAGAGACCAGCTTTACAG
GGGGTTTATCACAGTGCACCCTGACAGTCGTCAGCCTCACAGGGGGTTTATCACATTGCACCCTGACAGT
CGTCAGCCTCACAGGGGGTTTATCACAGTGCACCCTTACAATCATTCCATTTGATTCACAATTTTTTTAG
TCTCTACTGTGCCTAACTTGTAAGTTAAATTTGATCAGAGGTGTGTTCCCAGAGGGGAAAACAGTATATA
CAGGGTTCAGTACTATCGCATTTCAGGCCTCCACCTGGGTCTTGGAATGTGTCCCCCGAGGGGTGATGAC
TACCTCAGTTGGATCTCCACAGGTCACAGTGACACAAGATAACCAAGACACCTCCCAAGGCTACCACAAT
GGGCCGCCCTCCACGTGCACATGGCCGGAGGAACTGCCATGTCGGAGGTGCAAGCACACCTGCGCATCAG
AGTCCTTGGTGTGGAGGGAGGGACCAGCGCAGCTTCCAGCCATCCACCTGATGAACAGAACCTAGGGAAA
GCCCCAGTTCTACTTACACCAGGAAAGGC
Features (pLannotate 1.2.2; 25 found; start..end, strand, type, name):
    377..634     +  LTR            5' LTR (truncated): truncated 5' long terminal repeat (LTR) from HIV-1
    682..806     +  misc_feature   HIV-1 Ψ: packaging signal of human immunodeficiency virus type 1
    790..1248    +  CDS            HIV-1 gag (fragment): gag protein from human immunodeficiency virus 1; gag
   1261..1396    +  rep_origin     SV40 ori: SV40 origin of replication
   1415..1529    +  misc_feature   cPPT/CTS: central polypurine tract and central termination sequence of HIV-1
   1674..1907    +  misc_feature   RRE: The Rev response element (RRE) of HIV-1 allows for Rev-dependent mRNA export from the nucleus to the cytoplasm.
   2284..2384    +  CDS            Rev (fragment): human immunodeficiency virus 1 (HIV-1) Rev protein; rev; enhances nuclear export of unspliced and incompletely spliced viral mRNAs
   2406..2709    +  enhancer       CMV enhancer: human cytomegalovirus immediate early enhancer
   2710..2913    +  promoter       CMV promoter: human cytomegalovirus (CMV) immediate early promoter
   2958..3674    +  CDS            EGFP: EGFP is a basic (constitutively fluorescent) green fluorescent protein published in 1996, derived from Aequorea victoria. It is reported to be a rapidly-maturing weak dimer with moderate acid sensitivity.
   3675..3693    +  misc_feature   MCS (fragment): multiple cloning site
   3694..4282    +  misc_feature   WPRE: woodchuck hepatitis virus posttranscriptional regulatory element
   4287..4388    +  CDS            nef (fragment): NEF_HV1LA - Experimental evidence at protein level: Swiss-Prot protein existence level 1. Extracellular Nef protein targets CD4(+) T-lymphocytes for apoptosis by interacting with CXCR4 surface receptors. From Human immunodeficiency virus type 1 group M subtype B (isolate Lai) (HIV-1).
   4409..4589    +  LTR            5' LTR (truncated): truncated 5' long terminal repeat (LTR) from HIV-1
   4593..4649    -  CDS            C16orf89 (fragment): CP089_HUMAN - Experimental evidence at protein level: Swiss-Prot protein existence level 1. From Homo sapiens (Human).
   4766..4846    +  CDS            C8orf44 (fragment): CH044_HUMAN - Experimental evidence at transcript level: Swiss-Prot protein existence level 2. From Homo sapiens (Human).
   5639..5827    +  CDS            EEF1AKMT2 (fragment): EFMT2_HUMAN - Also known as C10orf138, METTL10 From Homo sapiens (Human).
   6166..6216    -  CDS            lacI (fragment): lac repressor; lacI; The lac repressor binds to the lac operator to inhibit transcription in E. coli. This inhibition can be relieved by adding lactose or isopropyl-β-D-thiogalactopyranoside (IPTG).
   6402..6990    -  rep_origin     ori: high-copy-number ColE1/pMB1/pBR322/pUC origin of replication
   7161..8021    -  CDS            AmpR: β-lactamase; bla; confers resistance to ampicillin, carbenicillin, and related antibiotics
   8022..8126    -  promoter       AmpR promoter: bla
   8230..8269    +  CDS            rop (fragment): Rop protein, which maintains plasmids at low copy number; rop
   8371..8509    +  misc_feature   bom: basis of mobility region from pBR322
   8515..8581    -  CDS            lacZα (fragment): LacZα fragment of β-galactosidase; lacZ fragment
   9759..329     +  CDS            nef (fragment) (across the origin): NEF_HV1A2 - Experimental evidence at protein level: Swiss-Prot protein existence level 1. Extracellular Nef protein targets CD4(+) T-lymphocytes for apoptosis by interacting with CXCR4 surface receptors. From Human immunodeficiency virus type 1 group M subtype B (isolate ARV2/SF2) (HIV-1).
