[The description below was written by a language model from this plasmid's Addgene catalogue record and pLannotate feature annotations shown in this document.]
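Description:
pNL-EGFP/CMV/WPREdU3 is an HIV-1-derived lentiviral transfer vector carried on a pUC18-type bacterial backbone. It is propagated in E. coli as a high-copy plasmid through the ColE1/pUC origin and selected with ampicillin via the β-lactamase gene and its own promoter. The depositor's full sequence is 9,759 nt, which matches the recorded backbone plus the 761 bp EGFP insert.

The viral portion begins with an HIV-1 5' LTR, followed by the Ψ packaging signal extending into a gag fragment. Together these allow the vector RNA to be encapsidated when packaging functions are supplied in trans. Downstream lie a short SV40 origin segment, the cPPT/CTS element (associated with improved nuclear import and transduction), the Rev response element for Rev-dependent export of the unspliced genomic RNA, and a Rev coding fragment. The internal expression cassette uses the human CMV immediate-early enhancer and promoter to drive EGFP from Aequorea victoria. A small cloning-site remnant and the WPRE follow, the latter enhancing transcript stability and expression. A nef fragment precedes the 3' LTR, which is annotated as truncated. Along with the "dU3" in the name, this suggests a U3-deleted, self-inactivating design, although the record does not state it explicitly.

The short hits to human genes between the 3' LTR and the bacterial backbone are most plausibly flanking genomic sequence carried over from the parental proviral clone rather than functional parts. The associated publication concerns optimizing lentiviral transduction of mouse bone marrow-derived mesenchymal stem cells, consistent with use as a constitutive green fluorescent reporter vector for measuring transduction efficiency and marking transduced cells.
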