Addgene plasmid #17579: pNL-EGFP/CMV/WPREdU3
Depositing lab: Jakob Reiser. Depositing organization: FDA, Center for Biologics Evaluation and Research (CBER). Publication: Optimized lentiviral transduction of mouse bone marrow-derived mesenchymal stem cells. Ricks DM, Kutner R, Zhang XY, Welsh DA, Reiser J. Stem Cells Dev. 2008 Jun . 17(3):441-50. 10.1089/scd.2007.0194 PubMed 18513160.
Backbone
  Vector backbone: pUC18
  Backbone size w/o insert (bp): 8998
  Vector type: Lentiviral
Growth in bacteria
  Bacterial resistance: Ampicillin, 100 μg/mL
  Growth temperature: 37°C
  Growth strain: Stbl3
  Growth instructions: DH5alpha
  Copy number: High Copy
Gene/Insert
  Gene/Insert name: EGFP
  Species: Aequorea victoria
  Insert size (bp): 761
  GenBank ID: U55763
  Cloning method: Restriction Enzyme; 5′ cloning site NheI, AfeI, AgeI (unknown if destroyed); 3′ cloning site XhoI, BsrGI (unknown if destroyed)
  Sequencing primers: 5′ N/A; 3′ N/A
Terms and licenses: Academic/Nonprofit Terms; Industry Terms: Not Available to Industry
How to cite: pNL-EGFP/CMV/WPREdU3 was a gift from Jakob Reiser (Addgene plasmid # 17579 ; http://n2t.net/addgene:17579 ; RRID:Addgene_17579)
