>Addgene plasmid #17579 | pNL-EGFP/CMV/WPREdU3 | addgene partial sequence | sequence record 23527 | 17579 with EGFP-C
GGCAGGAGAGCTGTACAGTCCGGACTCAGATCTCGAGAATCAACCTCTGGATTACAAAATTTGTGAAAGA
TTGACTGGTATTCTTAACTATGTTGCTCCTTTTACGCTATGTGGATACGCTGCTTTAATGCCTTTGTATC
ATGCTATTGCTTCCCGTATGGCTTTCATTTTCTCCTCCTTGTATAAATCCTGGTTGCTGTCTCTTTATGA
GGAGTTGTGGCCCGTTGTCAGGCAACGTGGCGTGGTGTGCACTGTGTTTGCTGACGCAACCCCCACTGGT
TGGGGCATTGCCACCACCTGTCAGCTCCTTTCCGGGACTTTCGCTTTCCCCCTCCCTATTGCCACGGCGG
AACTCATCGCCGCCTGCCTTGCCCGCTGCTGGACAGGGGCTCGGCTGTTGGGCACTGACAATTCCGTGGT
GTTGTCGGGGAAGCTGACGTCCTTTCCATGGCTGCTCGCCTGTGTTGCCACCTGGATTCTGCGCGGGACG
TCCTTCTGCTACGTCCCTTCGGCCCTCAATCCAGCGGACCTTCCTTCCCGCGGCCTGCTGCCGGCTCTGC
GGCCTCTTCCGCGTCTTCGCCTTCGCCCTCAGACGAGTCGGATCTCCCTTTGGGCCGCCTCCCCGCCTGG
GTACCTTTAAGACCAATGACTTACAAGGCAGCTGTAGATCTTAGCCACTTTTTAAAAGAAAAGGGGGGAC
TGGAAGGGCTAATTCACTCCCAAAGAAGACAAGATCTGCTTTTTGCCTGTACTGGGTCTCTCTGGTTAGA
CCAGATCTGAGCCTGGGAGCTCTCTGGCTAACTAGGGAACCCACTGCTTAAGCCTCAATAAAGCTTGCCT
TGAGTGCTTCAAGTAGTGTGTGCCCGTCTGTTGTGTGACTCTGGTAACTAGAGATCCCTCAGACCCTTTN
AGTCAGTGTGGAAAAATCTCTACCACC
